Addgene plasmid #23925: pDONR223-KDR
Depositing lab: William Hahn & David Root. Depositing organization: Dana-Farber Cancer Institute. Publication: COT drives resistance to RAF inhibition through MAP kinase pathway reactivation. Johannessen CM, Boehm JS, Kim SY, Thomas SR, Wardwell L, Johnson LA, Emery CM, Stransky N, Cogdill AP, Barretina J, Caponigro G, Hieronymus H, Murray RR, Salehi-Ashtiani K, Hill DE, Vidal M, Zhao JJ, Yang X, Alkan O, Kim S, Harris JL, Wilson CJ, Myer VE, Finan PM, Root DE, Roberts TM, Golub T, Flaherty KT, Dummer R, Weber BL, Sellers WR, Schlegel R, Wargo JA, Hahn WC, Garraway LA. Nature. 2010 Dec 16;468(7326):968-72. doi: 10.1038/nature09627 PubMed 21107320.
Backbone
  Vector backbone: pDONR223
  Backbone manufacturer: Invitrogen
  Backbone size w/o insert (bp): 5005
  Vector type: Gateway Donor vector
Growth in bacteria
  Bacterial resistance: Spectinomycin, 50 μg/mL
  Growth temperature: 37°C
  Growth strain: DH5alpha
  Copy number: High Copy
Gene/Insert
  Gene/Insert name: KDR (alt name: kinase insert domain receptor (a type III receptor tyrosine kinase))
  Species: H. sapiens (human)
  Insert size (bp): 4071
  Mutation: V297I
  Entrez Gene: KDR (a.k.a. CD309, FLK1, VEGFR, VEGFR2)
  Cloning method: Gateway Cloning
  Sequencing primers: 5′ M13pUC-fwd; 3′ M13rev
Terms and licenses: Academic/Nonprofit Terms; Industry Terms: Not Available to Industry
Depositor comments: The ORF has no Stop codon. This design enables easy recombination into a destination vector to add an epitope tag of choice and Stop codon to the ORF. Do NOT use this plasmid directly for transfections. A set of 4 custom lentiviral vectors is available ( pLX301 (http://www.addgene.org/25895/) , pLX302 (http://www.addgene.org/25896/) , pLX303 (http://www.addgene.org/25897/) , pLX304 (http://www.addgene.org/25890/) ) to be used to express these ORFs in mammalian cells. These plasmids are not included in the kit and must be ordered separately.
How to cite: pDONR223-KDR was a gift from William Hahn & David Root (Addgene plasmid # 23925 ; http://n2t.net/addgene:23925 ; RRID:Addgene_23925)
