[The description below was written by a language model from this plasmid's Addgene catalogue record and the feature table of its GenBank file.]
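Description:
pDONR223-KDR is a Gateway entry clone built in the Invitrogen pDONR223 donor backbone. It carries the human KDR open reading frame, which encodes the kinase insert domain receptor, a type III receptor tyrosine kinase also known as VEGFR2, FLK1 or CD309. The plasmid is maintained in E. coli at high copy through a ColE1/pUC-type origin. It is selected with spectinomycin through the aadA aminoglycoside adenylyltransferase gene, which also confers streptomycin resistance. The held sequence record is a 6,861 bp circle. This is smaller than the sum of the listed backbone and insert sizes, as expected, because the recombination that created the entry clone replaces the donor vector's cassette between its att sites.

The insert is recorded as about 4.1 kb and carries a V297I substitution. It is not annotated as a feature in the table, but it occupies the interval between the attL1 and attL2 sites, which are the substrates for the LR Clonase reaction that moves the ORF into a destination vector. rrnB T1 and T2 terminators insulate the cloning region from read-through transcription. M13 forward and reverse primer sites allow sequencing across both junctions, and a T7 promoter lies just outside attL2, pointing back toward the insert.

No mammalian promoter is present, and the ORF has no stop codon, so a destination vector can supply a C-terminal epitope tag and the stop. For these reasons the plasmid is a shuttle intermediate and is not meant for direct transfection. The depositors point to a companion set of lentiviral destination vectors for mammalian expression. The associated publication concerns resistance to RAF inhibition through MAP kinase pathway reactivation.
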