LOCUS       Exported 6861 bp ds-DNA circular SYN 12-MAY-2021
DEFINITION  synthetic circular DNA
ACCESSION   .
VERSION     .
KEYWORDS    pDONR223-KDR
SOURCE      synthetic DNA construct
  ORGANISM  synthetic DNA construct
REFERENCE   1 (bases 1 to 6861)
  AUTHORS   Johannessen CM, Boehm JS, Kim SY, Thomas SR, Wardwell L, Johnson LA,
            Emery CM, Stransky N, Cogdill AP, Barretina J, Caponigro G,
            Hieronymus H, Murray RR, Salehi-Ashtiani K, Hill DE, Vidal M, Zhao
            JJ, Yang X, Alkan O, Kim S, Harris JL, Wilson CJ, Myer VE, Finan PM,
            Root DE, Roberts TM, Golub T, Flaherty KT, Dummer R, Weber BL,
            Sellers WR, Schlegel R, Wargo JA, Hahn WC, Garraway LA
  TITLE     COT drives resistance to RAF inhibition through MAP kinase pathway
            reactivation.
  JOURNAL   Nature. 2010 Nov 24. ():.
  PUBMED    21107320
REFERENCE   2 (bases 1 to 6861)
  AUTHORS   .
  TITLE     Direct Submission
  JOURNAL   Exported May 12, 2021 from SnapGene Server 1.1.58
            http://www.snapgene.com
FEATURES             Location/Qualifiers
     source          1..6861
                     /organism="synthetic DNA construct"
                     /mol_type="other DNA"
     terminator      23..109
                     /gene="Escherichia coli rrnB"
                     /label=rrnB T1 terminator
                     /note="transcription terminator T1 from the E. coli rrnB
                     gene"
     primer_bind     158..180
                     /label=M13/pUC Forward
                     /note="In lacZ gene"
     primer_bind     172..189
                     /label=M13 Forward
                     /note="In lacZ gene. Also called M13-F20 or M13 (-21)
                     Forward"
     primer_bind     173..189
                     /label=M13 fwd
                     /note="common sequencing primer, one of multiple similar
                     variants"
     protein_bind    205..304
                     /gene="mutant version of attL"
                     /label=attL1
                     /bound_moiety="LR Clonase(TM)"
                     /note="recombination site for the Gateway(R) LR reaction"
     protein_bind    complement(4376..4475)
                     /gene="mutant version of attL"
                     /label=attL2
                     /bound_moiety="LR Clonase(TM)"
                     /note="recombination site for the Gateway(R) LR reaction"
     primer_bind     complement(4492..4511)
                     /label=T7
                     /note="T7 promoter, forward primer"
     promoter        complement(4493..4511)
                     /label=T7 promoter
                     /note="promoter for bacteriophage T7 RNA polymerase"
     primer_bind     complement(4516..4532)
                     /label=M13 rev
                     /note="common sequencing primer, one of multiple similar
                     variants"
     primer_bind     complement(4516..4532)
                     /label=M13 Reverse
                     /note="In lacZ gene. Also called M13-rev"
     CDS             4963..5754
                     /codon_start=1
                     /gene="aadA"
                     /product="aminoglycoside adenylyltransferase (Murphy,
                     1985)"
                     /label=SmR
                     /note="confers resistance to spectinomycin and
                     streptomycin"
                     /translation="MREAVIAEVSTQLSEVVGVIERHLEPTLLAVHLYGSAVDGGLKPH
                     SDIDLLVTVTVRLDETTRRALINDLLETSASPGESEILRAVEVTIVVHDDIIPWRYPAK
                     RELQFGEWQRNDILAGIFEPATIDIDLAILLTKAREHSVALVGPAAEELFDPVPEQDLF
                     EALNETLTLWNSPPDWAGDERNVVLTLSRIWYSAVTGKIAPKDVAADWAMERLPAQYQP
                     VILEARQAYLGQEEDRLASRADQLEEFVHYVKGEITKVVGK"
     rep_origin      5847..6435
                     /direction=RIGHT
                     /label=ori
                     /note="high-copy-number ColE1/pMB1/pBR322/pUC origin of
                     replication"
     primer_bind     6336..6355
                     /label=pBR322ori-F
                     /note="pBR322 origin, forward primer"
     primer_bind     6589..6606
                     /label=L4440
                     /note="L4440 vector, forward primer"
     terminator      6765..6792
                     /label=rrnB T2 terminator
                     /note="transcription terminator T2 from the E. coli rrnB
                     gene"
ORIGIN
        1 cgttcaaatc cgctcccggc ggatttgtcc tactcaggag agcgttcacc gacaaacaac
       61 agataaaacg aaaggcccag tcttccgact gagcctttcg ttttatttga tgcctggcag
      121 ttccctactc tcgcgttaac gctagcatgg atgttttccc agtcacgacg ttgtaaaacg
      181 acggccagtc ttaagctcgg gccccaaata atgattttat tttgactgat agtgacctgt
      241 tcgttgcaac aaattgatga gcaatgcttt tttataatgc caactttgta caaaaaagtt
      301 ggcaccatgc agagcaaggt gctgctggcc gtcgccctgt ggctctgcgt ggagacccgg
      361 gccgcctctg tgggtttgcc tagtgtttct cttgatctgc ccaggctcag catacaaaaa
      421 gacatactta caattaaggc taatacaact cttcaaatta cttgcagggg acagagggac
      481 ttggactggc tttggcccaa taatcagagt ggcagtgagc aaagggtgga ggtgactgag
      541 tgcagcgatg gcctcttctg taagacactc acaattccaa aagtgatcgg aaatgacact
      601 ggagcctaca agtgcttcta ccgggaaact gacttggcct cggtcattta tgtctatgtt
      661 caagattaca gatctccatt tattgcttct gttagtgacc aacatggagt cgtgtacatt
      721 actgagaaca aaaacaaaac tgtggtgatt ccatgtctcg ggtccatttc aaatctcaac
      781 gtgtcacttt gtgcaagata cccagaaaag agatttgttc ctgatggtaa cagaatttcc
      841 tgggacagca agaagggctt tactattccc agctacatga tcagctatgc tggcatggtc
      901 ttctgtgaag caaaaattaa tgatgaaagt taccagtcta ttatgtacat agttgtcgtt
      961 gtagggtata ggatttatga tgtggttctg agtccgtctc atggaattga actatctgtt
     1021 ggagaaaagc ttgtcttaaa ttgtacagca agaactgaac taaatgtggg gattgacttc
     1081 aactgggaat acccttcttc gaagcatcag cataagaaac ttgtaaaccg agacctaaaa
     1141 acccagtctg ggagtgagat gaagaaattt ttgagcacct taactataga tggtataacc
     1201 cggagtgacc aaggattgta cacctgtgca gcatccagtg ggctgatgac caagaagaac
     1261 agcacatttg tcagggtcca tgaaaaacct tttgttgctt ttggaagtgg catggaatct
     1321 ctggtggaag ccacggtggg ggagcgtgtc agaatccctg cgaagtacct tggttaccca
     1381 cccccagaaa taaaatggta taaaaatgga ataccccttg agtccaatca cacaattaaa
     1441 gcggggcatg tactgacgat tatggaagtg agtgaaagag acacaggaaa ttacactgtc
     1501 atccttacca atcccatttc aaaggagaag cagagccatg tggtctctct ggttgtgtat
     1561 gtcccacccc agattggtga gaaatctcta atctctcctg tggattccta ccagtacggc
     1621 accactcaaa cgctgacatg tacggtctat gccattcctc ccccgcatca catccactgg
     1681 tattggcagt tggaggaaga gtgcgccaac gagcccagcc aagctgtctc agtgacaaac
     1741 ccataccctt gtgaagaatg gagaagtgtg gaggacttcc agggaggaaa taaaattgaa
     1801 gttaataaaa atcaatttgc tctaattgaa ggaaaaaaca aaactgtaag tacccttgtt
     1861 atccaagcgg caaatgtgtc agctttgtac aaatgtgaag cggtcaacaa agtcgggaga
     1921 ggagagaggg tgatctcctt ccacgtgacc aggggtcctg aaattacttt gcaacctgac
     1981 atgcagccca ctgagcagga gagcgtgtct ttgtggtgca ctgcagacag atctacgttt
     2041 gagaacctca catggtacaa gcttggccca cagcctctgc caatccatgt gggagagttg
     2101 cccacacctg tttgcaagaa cttggatact ctttggaaat tgaatgccac catgttctct
     2161 aatagcacaa atgacatttt gatcatggag cttaagaatg catccttgca ggaccaagga
     2221 gactatgtct gccttgctca agacaggaag accaagaaaa gacattgcgt ggtcaggcag
     2281 ctcacagtcc tagagcgtgt ggcacccacg atcacaggaa acctggagaa tcagacgaca
     2341 agtattgggg aaagcatcga agtctcatgc acggcatctg ggaatccccc tccacagatc
     2401 atgtggttta aagataatga gacccttgta gaagactcag gcattgtatt gaaggatggg
     2461 aaccggaacc tcactatccg cagagtgagg aaggaggacg aaggcctcta cacctgccag
     2521 gcatgcagtg ttcttggctg tgcaaaagtg gaggcatttt tcataataga aggtgcccag
     2581 gaaaagacga acttggaaat cattattcta gtaggcacgg cggtgattgc catgttcttc
     2641 tggctacttc ttgtcatcat cctacggacc gttaagcggg ccaatggagg ggaactgaag
     2701 acaggctact tgtccatcgt catggatcca gatgaactcc cattggatga acattgtgaa
     2761 cgactgcctt atgatgccag caaatgggaa ttccccagag accggctgaa gctaggtaag
     2821 cctcttggcc gtggtgcctt tggccaagtg attgaagcag atgcctttgg aattgacaag
     2881 acagcaactt gcaggacagt agcagtcaaa atgttgaaag aaggagcaac acacagtgag
     2941 catcgagctc tcatgtctga actcaagatc ctcattcata ttggtcacca tctcaatgtg
     3001 gtcaaccttc taggtgcctg taccaagcca ggagggccac tcatggtgat tgtggaattc
     3061 tgcaaatttg gaaacctgtc cacttacctg aggagcaaga gaaatgaatt tgtcccctac
     3121 aagaccaaag gggcacgatt ccgtcaaggg aaagactacg ttggagcaat ccctgtggat
     3181 ctgaaacggc gcttggacag catcaccagt agccagagct cagccagctc tggatttgtg
     3241 gaggagaagt ccctcagtga tgtagaagaa gaggaagctc ctgaagatct gtataaggac
     3301 ttcctgacct tggagcatct catctgttac agcttccaag tggctaaggg catggagttc
     3361 ttggcatcgc gaaagtgtat ccacagggac ctggcggcac gaaatatcct cttatcggag
     3421 aagaacgtgg ttaaaatctg tgactttggc ttggcccggg atatttataa agatccagat
     3481 tatgtcagaa aaggagatgc tcgcctccct ttgaaatgga tggccccaga aacaattttt
     3541 gacagagtgt acacaatcca gagtgacgtc tggtcttttg gtgttttgct gtgggaaata
     3601 ttttccttag gtgcttctcc atatcctggg gtaaagattg atgaagaatt ttgtaggcga
     3661 ttgaaagaag gaactagaat gagggcccct gattatacta caccagaaat gtaccagacc
     3721 atgctggact gctggcacgg ggagcccagt cagagaccca cgttttcaga gttggtggaa
     3781 catttgggaa atctcttgca agctaatgct cagcaggatg gcaaagacta cattgttctt
     3841 ccgatatcag agactttgag catggaagag gattctggac tctctctgcc tacctcacct
     3901 gtttcctgta tggaggagga ggaagtatgt gaccccaaat tccattatga caacacagca
     3961 ggaatcagtc agtatctgca gaacagtaag cgaaagagcc ggcctgtgag tgtaaaaaca
     4021 tttgaagata tcccgttaga agaaccagaa gtaaaagtaa tcccagatga caaccagacg
     4081 gacagtggta tggttcttgc ctcagaagag ctgaaaactt tggaagacag aaccaaatta
     4141 tctccatctt ttggtggaat ggtgcccagc aaaagcaggg agtctgtggc atctgaaggc
     4201 tcaaaccaga caagcggcta ccagtccgga tatcactccg atgacacaga caccaccgtg
     4261 tactccagtg aggaagcaga acttttaaag ctgatagaga ttggagtgca aaccggtagc
     4321 acagcccaga ttctccagcc tgactcgggg accacactga gctctcctcc tgttttgcca
     4381 actttcttgt acaaagttgg cattataaga aagcattgct tatcaatttg ttgcaacgaa
     4441 caggtcacta tcagtcaaaa taaaatcatt atttgccatc cagctgatat cccctatagt
     4501 gagtcgtatt acatggtcat agctgtttcc tggcagctct ggcccgtgtc tcaaaatctc
     4561 tgatgttaca ttgcacaaga taaaaatata tcatcatgcc tcctctagac cagccaggac
     4621 agaaatgcct cgacttcgct gctacccaag gttgccgggt gacgcacacc gtggaaacgg
     4681 atgaaggcac gaacccagtg gacataagcc tgttcggttc gtaagctgta atgcaagtag
     4741 cgtatgcgct cacgcaactg gtccagaacc ttgaccgaac gcagcggtgg taacggcgca
     4801 gtggcggttt tcatggcttg ttatgactgt ttttttgggg tacagtctat gcctcgggca
     4861 tccaagcagc aagcgcgtta cgccgtgggt cgatgtttga tgttatggag cagcaacgat
     4921 gttacgcagc agggcagtcg ccctaaaaca aagttaaaca ttatgaggga agcggtgatc
     4981 gccgaagtat cgactcaact atcagaggta gttggcgtca tcgagcgcca tctcgaaccg
     5041 acgttgctgg ccgtacattt gtacggctcc gcagtggatg gcggcctgaa gccacacagt
     5101 gatattgatt tgctggttac ggtgaccgta aggcttgatg aaacaacgcg gcgagctttg
     5161 atcaacgacc ttttggaaac ttcggcttcc cctggagaga gcgagattct ccgcgctgta
     5221 gaagtcacca ttgttgtgca cgacgacatc attccgtggc gttatccagc taagcgcgaa
     5281 ctgcaatttg gagaatggca gcgcaatgac attcttgcag gtatcttcga gccagccacg
     5341 atcgacattg atctggctat cttgctgaca aaagcaagag aacatagcgt tgccttggta
     5401 ggtccagcgg cggaggaact ctttgatccg gttcctgaac aggatctatt tgaggcgcta
     5461 aatgaaacct taacgctatg gaactcgccg cccgactggg ctggcgatga gcgaaatgta
     5521 gtgcttacgt tgtcccgcat ttggtacagc gcagtaaccg gcaaaatcgc gccgaaggat
     5581 gtcgctgccg actgggcaat ggagcgcctg ccggcccagt atcagcccgt catacttgaa
     5641 gctagacagg cttatcttgg acaagaagaa gatcgcttgg cctcgcgcgc agatcagttg
     5701 gaagaatttg tccactacgt gaaaggcgag atcaccaagg tagtcggcaa ataaccctcg
     5761 agccacccat gaccaaaatc ccttaacgtg agttacgcgt cgttccactg agcgtcagac
     5821 cccgtagaaa agatcaaagg atcttcttga gatccttttt ttctgcgcgt aatctgctgc
     5881 ttgcaaacaa aaaaaccacc gctaccagcg gtggtttgtt tgccggatca agagctacca
     5941 actctttttc cgaaggtaac tggcttcagc agagcgcaga taccaaatac tgttcttcta
     6001 gtgtagccgt agttaggcca ccacttcaag aactctgtag caccgcctac atacctcgct
     6061 ctgctaatcc tgttaccagt ggctgctgcc agtggcgata agtcgtgtct taccgggttg
     6121 gactcaagac gatagttacc ggataaggcg cagcggtcgg gctgaacggg gggttcgtgc
     6181 acacagccca gcttggagcg aacgacctac accgaactga gatacctaca gcgtgagcta
     6241 tgagaaagcg ccacgcttcc cgaagggaga aaggcggaca ggtatccggt aagcggcagg
     6301 gtcggaacag gagagcgcac gagggagctt ccagggggaa acgcctggta tctttatagt
     6361 cctgtcgggt ttcgccacct ctgacttgag cgtcgatttt tgtgatgctc gtcagggggg
     6421 cggagcctat ggaaaaacgc cagcaacgcg gcctttttac ggttcctggc cttttgctgg
     6481 ccttttgctc acatgttctt tcctgcgtta tcccctgatt ctgtggataa ccgtattacc
     6541 gcctttgagt gagctgatac cgctcgccgc agccgaacga ccgagcgcag cgagtcagtg
     6601 agcgaggaag cggaagagcg cccaatacgc aaaccgcctc tccccgcgcg ttggccgatt
     6661 cattaatgca gctggcacga caggtttccc gactggaaag cgggcagtga gcgcaacgca
     6721 attaatacgc gtaccgctag ccaggaagag tttgtagaaa cgcaaaaagg ccatccgtca
     6781 ggatggcctt ctgcttagtt tgatgcctgg cagtttatgg cgggcgtcct gcccgccacc
     6841 ctccgggccg ttgcttcaca a
//
