>Addgene plasmid #23925 | pDONR223-KDR | addgene partial sequence | sequence record 51210 | hKDR-F 5'-ggcatggtcttctgtgaagc
GTCTATTATGTACATAGTTGTCGTTGTAGGGTATAGGATTTATGATGTGGTTCTGAGTCCGTCTCATGGA
ATTGAACTATCTGTTGGAGAAAAGCTTGTCTTAAATTGTACAGCAAGAACTGAACTAAATGTGGGGATTG
ACTTCAACTGGGAATACCCTTCTTCGAAGCATCAGCATAAGAAACTTGTAAACCGAGACCTAAAAACCCA
GTCTGGGAGTGAGATGAAGAAATTTTTGAGCACCTTAACTATAGATGGTATAACCCGGAGTGACCAAGGA
TTGTACACCTGTGCAGCATCCAGTGGGCTGATGACCAAGAAGAACAGCACATTTGTCAGGGTCCATGAAA
AACCTTTTGTTGCTTTTGGAAGTGGCATGGAATCTCTGGTGGAAGCCACGGTGGGGGAGCGTGTCAGAAT
CCCTGCGAAGTACCTTGGTTACCCACCCCCAGAAATAAAATGGTATAAAAATGGAATACCCCTTGAGTCC
AATCACACAATTAAAGCGGGGCATGTACTGACGATTATGGAAGTGAGTGAAAGAGACACAGGAAATTACA
CTGTCATCCTTACCAATCCCATTTCAAAGGAGAAGCAGAGCCATGTGGTCTCTCTGGTTGTGTATGTCCC
ACCCCAGATTGGTGAGAAATCTCTAATCTCTCCTGTGGATTCCTACCAGTACGGCACCACTCAAACGCTG
ACATGTACGGTCTATGCCATTCCTCCCCCGCATCACATCCACTGGTATTGGCAGTTGGAGGAAGAGTGCG
CCAACGAGCCCAGCCAAGCTGTCTCAGTGACAAACCCATACCCTTGTGAAGAATGGAGAAGTGTGGAGGA
CTTCA
